Addgene plasmid #101662: pAB147
Purpose: Opto-T7RNAP*(302)
Depositing lab: Mustafa Khammash. Depositing organization: ETH Zurich (Swiss Federal Institute of Technology). Publication: Dynamic Blue Light-Inducible T7 RNA Polymerases (Opto-T7RNAPs) for Precise Spatiotemporal Gene Expression Control. Baumschlager A, Aoki SK, Khammash M. ACS Synth Biol. 2017 Nov 17;6(11):2157-2167. doi: 10.1021/acssynbio.7b00169. Epub 2017 Oct 18. PubMed 29045151.
Backbone
  Vector backbone: pSC101
  Vector type: Bacterial Expression, Synthetic Biology
Growth in bacteria
  Bacterial resistance: Chloramphenicol, 25 μg/mL
  Growth temperature: 37°C
  Growth strain: DH5alpha
  Copy number: Low Copy
Gene/Insert
  Gene/Insert name: Opto-T7RNAP*(302)
Terms and licenses: Academic/Nonprofit Terms; Industry Terms: Not Available to Industry
How to cite: pAB147 was a gift from Mustafa Khammash (Addgene plasmid # 101662 ; http://n2t.net/addgene:101662 ; RRID:Addgene_101662)
