[The description below was written by a language model from this plasmid's Addgene catalogue record and pLannotate feature annotations shown in this document.]
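Description:
pAB147 is a low-copy bacterial expression plasmid for synthetic biology in E. coli, built on a pSC101 backbone. It replicates through the pSC101 origin together with the Rep101 (RepA) protein that this origin requires. Selection is by chloramphenicol resistance from a cat gene driven by its own promoter and followed by a lambda t0 terminator. The sequenced record is 7,345 nt.

The payload, Opto-T7RNAP*(302), is a blue-light-inducible split T7 RNA polymerase encoded as two separate transcription units in the same orientation. In the first unit, an N-terminal T7 RNA polymerase fragment of about 300 codons, consistent with the "302" split position in the name, is followed closely by nMagHigh1. In the second, pMag sits upstream of the remaining C-terminal portion of the polymerase and is preceded by a T7 gene 10 ribosome binding site. Each unit is annotated with a fragment of the araBAD promoter upstream and ends in an rrnB T1 terminator. No araC gene is annotated on the plasmid, and the record does not say how arabinose regulation is supplied. nMagHigh1 and pMag are engineered "Magnet" variants of the Neurospora crassa Vivid photoreceptor that heterodimerize rapidly under blue light. Illumination should therefore bring the two polymerase halves together and restore transcription from T7 promoters, and activity is expected to fall as the Magnets dissociate in the dark. The record does not explain the asterisk in the name, which may mark a variant of the polymerase or of the Magnet domains.

The plasmid carries no T7-promoter-driven reporter or target gene, so that would have to be provided separately. The associated work describes these constructs as tools for dynamic, spatiotemporally precise control of gene expression with light.
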