Features (pLannotate 1.2.2; 14 found; start..end, strand, type, name):
      7..78      +  promoter       araBAD promoter (fragment): araBAD; promoter of the L-arabinose operon of E. coli; the araC regulatory gene is transcribed in the opposite direction (Guzman et al., 1995)
    109..1014    +  CDS            RPOL_BPT7 (fragment): Experimental evidence at protein level: Swiss-Prot protein existence level 1. Highly processive DNA-dependent RNA polymerase that catalyzes the transcription of class II and class III viral genes. Recognizes a specific promoter sequence and enters first into an 'abortive phase' where very short transcripts are synthesized and released before proceeding to the processive transcription of long RNA chains. Unwinds the double-stranded DNA to expose the coding strand for templating. Participates in the initiation of viral DNA replication presumably by making primers accessible to the DNA polymerase
   1030..1479    +  CDS            nMagHigh1: "negative Magnet" variant of an N-terminally truncated Vivid (VVD) blue light photoreceptor from Neurospora crassa (Kawano et al., 2015) rapidly heterodimerizes with pMag or pMagFast2 upon blue light irradiation
   1495..1581    +  terminator     rrnB T1 terminator: Escherichia coli rrnB; transcription terminator T1 from the E. coli rrnB gene
   2077..2148    +  promoter       araBAD promoter (fragment): araBAD; promoter of the L-arabinose operon of E. coli; the araC regulatory gene is transcribed in the opposite direction (Guzman et al., 1995)
   2183..2203    +  RBS            RBS: efficient ribosome binding site from bacteriophage T7 gene 10 (Olins and Rangwala, 1989)
   2244..2693    +  CDS            pMag: "positive Magnet" variant of an N-terminally truncated Vivid (VVD) blue light photoreceptor from Neurospora crassa (Kawano et al., 2015) rapidly heterodimerizes with nMagHigh1 upon blue light irradiation to form a complex with slow switch-off kinetics
   2709..4451    +  CDS            RPOL_BPT7 (fragment): Experimental evidence at protein level: Swiss-Prot protein existence level 1. Highly processive DNA-dependent RNA polymerase that catalyzes the transcription of class II and class III viral genes. Recognizes a specific promoter sequence and enters first into an 'abortive phase' where very short transcripts are synthesized and released before proceeding to the processive transcription of long RNA chains. Unwinds the double-stranded DNA to expose the coding strand for templating. Participates in the initiation of viral DNA replication presumably by making primers accessible to the DNA polymerase
   4466..4552    +  terminator     rrnB T1 terminator: Escherichia coli rrnB; transcription terminator T1 from the E. coli rrnB gene
   4733..5683    -  CDS            Rep101: RepA protein needed for replication with the pSC101 origin; rep101
   5731..5953    -  rep_origin     pSC101 ori: low-copy replication origin that requires the Rep101 protein
   6445..6539    -  terminator     lambda t0 terminator: transcription terminator from phage lambda
   6563..7219    -  CDS            cat: CAT_ECOLX - Experimental evidence at protein level: Swiss-Prot protein existence level 1. This enzyme is an effector of chloramphenicol resistance in bacteria. From Escherichia coli. This protein is used as a marker in many commonly used cloning vectors, such as pACYC184.
   7220..7322    -  promoter       cat promoter: promoter of the E. coli cat gene encoding chloramphenicol acetyltransferase
>Addgene plasmid #101662 | pAB147 | addgene full sequence | sequence record 372247 | Addgene NGS Result
GACGTCTAGCATTTTTATCCATAAGATTAGCGGATCCTACCTGACGCTTTTTATCGCAACTCTCTACTGT
TTCTCCATACCCGTTTTTTTGGAAGGAGGTAAAGATCTATGAACACGATTAACATCGCTAAGAACGACTT
CTCTGACATCGAACTGGCTGCTATCCCGTTCAACACTCTGGCTGACCATTACGGTGAGCGTTTAGCTCGC
GAACAGTTGGCCCTTGAGCATGAGTCTTACGAGATGGGTGAAGCACGCTTCCGCAAGATGTTTGAGCGTC
AACTTAAAGCTGGTGAGGTTGCGGATAACGCTGCCGCCAAGCCTCTCATCACTACCCTACTCCCTAAGAT
GATTGCACGCATCAACGACTGGTTTGAGGAAGTGAAAGCTAAGCGCGGCAAGCGCCCGACAGCCTTCCAG
TTCCTGCAAGAAATCAAGCCGGAAGCCGTAGCGTACATCACCATTAAGACCACTCTGGCTTGCCTAACCA
GTGCTGACAATACAACCGTTCAGGCTGTAGCAAGCGCAATCGGTCGGGCCATTGAGGACGAGGCTCGCTT
CGGTCGTATCCGTGACCTTGAAGCTAAGCACTTCAAGAAAAACGTTGAGGAACAACTCAACAAGCGCGTA
GGGCACGTCTACAAGAAAGCATTTATGCAAGTTGTCGAGGCTGACATGCTCTCTAAGGGTCTACTCGGTG
GCGAGGCGTGGTCTTCGTGGCATAAGGAAGACTCTATTCATGTAGGAGTACGCTGCATCGAGATGCTCAT
TGAGTCAACCGGAATGGTTAGCTTACACCGCCAAAATGCTGGCGTAGTAGGTCAAGACTCTGAGACTATC
GAACTCGCACCTGAATACGCTGAGGCTATCGCAACCCGTGCAGGTGCGCTGGCTGGCATCTCTCCGATGT
TCCAACCTTGCGTAGTTCCTCCTAAGCCGTGGACTGGCATTACTGGTGGTGGCTATTGGGCTAACGGTCG
TCGTCCTCTGGCGCTGGTGCGTACTCACAGTAAGGGCGGTTCTGGAGGTCACACTCTTTACGCCCCTGGA
GGATACGACATTATGGGATATTTGGATCAGATTGGGAACCGCCCAAACCCTCAGGTCGAACTGGGGCCTG
TGGACACGTCATGTGCCCTGATCCTGTGCGATCTGAAGCAAAAGGACACTCCGATCGTCTACGCCTCGGA
AGCCTTCTTGTATATGACCGGATACAGCAATGCAGAGGTGCTCGGCAGGAACTGCAGATTCCTGCAGTCC
CCCGACGGGATGGTGAAACCAAAGTCGACTCGCAAATATGTGGACTCGAACACGATCAACACCATCCGGA
AGGCCATCGACCGGAACGCCGAGGTCCAGGTGGAGGTGGTCAACTTTAAGAAGAACGGCCAGCGGTTCGT
GAACTTTCTGACCATCATTCCGGTCCGGGATGAAACCGGAGAGTACAGATACTCCATGGGATTCCAGTGC
GAAACCGAATAACCTAGGAGGCATCAAATAAAACGAAAGGCTCAGTCGAAAGACTGGGCCTTTCGTTTTA
TCTGTTGTTTGTCGGTGAACGCTCTCCTGAGTAGGACAAATCCGCCGCCCTAGACCTAGCTGCAGCTAGG
GTACGGGTTTTGCTGCCCGCAAACGGGCTGTTCTGGTGTTGCTAGTTTGTTATCAGAATCGCAGATCCGG
CTTCAGCCGGTTTGCCGGCTGAAAGCGCTATTTCTTCCAGAATTGCCATGATTTTTTCCCCACGGGAGGC
GTCACTGGCTCCCGTGTTGTCGGCAGCTTTGATTCGATAAGCAGCATCGCCTGTTTCAGGCTGTCTATGT
GTGACTGTTGAGCTGTAACAAGTTGTCTCAGGTGTTCAATTTCATGTTCTAGTTGCTTTGTTTTACTGGT
TTCACCTGTTCTATTAGGTGTTACATGCTGTTCATCTGTTACATTGTCGATCTGTTCATGGTGAACAGCT
TTGAATGCACCAAAAACTCGTAAAAGCTCTGATGTATCTATCTTTTTTACACCGTTTTCATCTGTGCATG
CGCCGATCAACGTCTCATTTTCGCCAGATATCGGCGCGCCGCTTCGTAGCATTTTTATCCATAAGATTAG
CGGATCCTACCTGACGCTTTTTATCGCAACTCTCTACTGTTTCTCCATGGGAGACCACAACGGTTTCCCT
CTAGAAATAATTTTGTTTAACTTTAAGAAGGAGGTCATACCCGTTTTTTTGGAAGGAGGTAAATTAATTA
ATGCACACTCTTTACGCCCCTGGAGGATACGACATTATGGGATATTTGCGGCAGATTAGGAACCGCCCAA
ACCCTCAGGTCGAACTGGGGCCTGTGGACACGTCATGTGCCCTGATCCTGTGCGATCTGAAGCAAAAGGA
CACTCCGATCGTCTACGCCTCGGAAGCCTTCTTGTATATGACCGGATACAGCAATGCAGAGGTGCTCGGC
AGGAACTGCAGATTCCTGCAGTCCCCCGACGGGATGGTGAAACCAAAGTCGACTCGCAAATATGTGGACT
CGAACACGATCAACACCATGCGGAAGGCCATCGACCGGAACGCCGAGGTCCAGGTGGAGGTGGTCAACTT
TAAGAAGAACGGCCAGCGGTTCGTGAACTTTCTGACCATGATTCCGGTCCGGGATGAAACCGGAGAGTAC
AGATACTCCATGGGATTCCAGTGCGAAACCGAAGGCGGTTCTGGAGGTAAAGCACTGATGCGCTACGAAG
ACGTTTACATGCCTGAGGTGTACAAAGCGATTAACATTGCGCAAAACACCGCATGGAAAATCAACAAGAA
AGTCCTAGCGGTCGCCAACGTAATCACCAAGTGGAAGCATTGTCCGGTCGAGGACATCCCTGCGATTGAG
CGTGAAGAACTCCCGATGAAACCGGAAGACATCGACATGAATCCTGAGGCTCTCACCGCGTGGAAACGTG
CTGCCGCTGCTGTGTACCGCAAGGACAAGGCTCGCAAGTCTCGCCGTATCAGCCTTGAGTTCATGCTTGA
GCAAGCCAATAAGTTTGCTAACCATAAGGCCATCTGGTTCCCTTACAACATGGACTGGCGCGGTCGTGTT
TACGCTGTGTCAATGTTCAACCCGCAAGGTAACGATATGACCAAAGGACTGCTTACGCTGGCGAAAGGTA
AACCAATCGGTAAGGAAGGTTACTACTGGCTGAAAATCCACGGTGCAAACTGTGCGGGTGTCGATAAGGT
TCCGTTCCCTGAGCGCATCAAGTTCATTGAGGAAAACCACGAGAACATCATGGCTTGCGCTAAGTCTCCA
CTGGAGAACACTTGGTGGGCTGAGCAAGATTCTCCGTTCTGCTTCCTTGCGTTCTGCTTTGAGTACGCTG
GGGTACAGCACCACGGCCTGAGCTATAACTGCTCCCTTCCGCTGGCGTTTGACGGGTCTTGCTCTGGCAT
CCAGCACTTCTCCGCGATGCTCCGAGATGAGGTAGGTGGTCGCGCGGTTAACTTGCTTCCTAGTGAAACC
GTTCAGGACATCTACGGGATTGTTGCTAAGAAAGTCAACGAGATTCTACAAGCAGACGCAATCAATGGGA
CCGATAACGAAGTAGTTACCGTGACCGATGAGAACACTGGTGAAATCTCTGAGAAAGTCAAGCTGGGCAC
TAAGGCACTGGCTGGTCAATGGCTGGCTTACGGTGTTACTCGCAGTGTGACTAAGAGTTCAGTCATGACG
CTGGCTTACGGGTCCAAAGAGTTCGGCTTCCGTCAACAAGTGCTGGAAGATACCATTCAGCCAGCTATTG
ATTCCGGCAAGGGTCTGATGTTCACTCAGCCGAATCAGGCTGCTGGATACATGGCTAAGCTGATTTGGGA
ATCTGTGAGCGTGACGGTGGTAGCTGCGGTTGAAGCAATGAACTGGCTTAAGTCTGCTGCTAAGCTGCTG
GCTGCTGAGGTCAAAGATAAGAAGACTGGAGAGATTCTTCGCAAGCGTTGCGCTGTGCATTGGGTAACTC
CTGATGGTTTCCCTGTGTGGCAGGAATACAAGAAGCCTATTCAGACGCGCTTGAACCTGATGTTCCTCGG
TCAGTTCCGCTTACAGCCTACCATTAACACCAACAAAGATAGCGAGATTGATGCACACAAACAGGAGTCT
GGTATCGCTCCTAACTTTGTACACAGCCAAGACGGTAGCCACCTTCGTAAGACTGTAGTGTGGGCACACG
AGAAGTACGGAATCGAATCTTTTGCACTGATTCACGACTCCTTCGGTACCATTCCGGCTGACGCTGCGAA
CCTGTTCAAAGCAGTGCGCGAAACTATGGTTGACACATATGAGTCTTGTGATGTACTGGCTGATTTCTAC
GACCAGTTCGCTGACCAGTTGCACGAGTCTCAATTGGACAAAATGCCAGCACTTCCGGCTAAAGGTAACT
TGAACCTCCGTGACATCTTAGAGTCGGACTTCGCGTTCGCGTAATCTAGAGGCATCAAATAAAACGAAAG
GCTCAGTCGAAAGACTGGGCCTTTCGTTTTATCTGTTGTTTGTCGGTGAACGCTCTCCTGAGTAGGACAA
ATCCGCCGCCCTAGACCTAGCTGCAGCTAGGGTACGGGTTTTGCTGCCCGCAAACGGGCTGTTCTGGTGT
TGCTAGGATCCATATGGACAGTTTTCCCTTTGATATGTAACGGTGAACAGTTGTTCTACTTTTGTTTGTT
AGTCTTGATGCTTCACTGATAGATACAAGAGCCATAAGAACCTCAGATCCTTCCGTATTTAGCCAGTATG
TTCTCTAGTGTGGTTCGTTGTTTTTGCGTGAGCCATGAGAACGAACCATTGAGATCATACTTACTTTGCA
TGTCACTCAAAAATTTTGCCTCAAAACTGGTGAGCTGAATTTTTGCAGTTAAAGCATCGTGTAGTGTTTT
TCTTAGTCCGTTATGTAGGTAGGAATCTGATGTAATGGTTGTTGGTATTTTGTCACCATTCATTTTTATC
TGGTTGTTCTCAAGTTCGGTTACGAGATCCATTTGTCTATCTAGTTCAACTTGGAAAATCAACGTATCAG
TCGGGCGGCCTCGCTTATCAACCACCAATTTCATATTGCTGTAAGTGTTTAAATCTTTACTTATTGGTTT
CAAAACCCATTGGTTAAGCCTTTTAAACTCATGGTAGTTATTTTCAAGCATTAACATGAACTTAAATTCA
TCAAGGCTAATCTCTATATTTGCCTTGTGAGTTTTCTTTTGTGTTAGTTCTTTTAATAACCACTCATAAA
TCCTCATAGAGTATTTGTTTTCAAAAGACTTAACATGTTCCAGATTATATTTTATGAATTTTTTTAACTG
GAAAAGATAAGGCAATATCTCTTCACTAAAAACTAATTCTAATTTTTCGCTTGAGAACTTGGCATAGTTT
GTCCACTGGAAAATCTCAAAGCCTTTAACCAAAGGATTCCTGATTTCCACAGTTCTCGTCATCAGCTCTC
TGGTTGCTTTAGCTAATACACCATAAGCATTTTCCCTACTGATGTTCATCATCTGAGCGTATTGGTTATA
AGTGAACGATACCGTCCGTTCTTTCCTTGTAGGGTTTTCAATCGTGGGGTTGAGTAGTGCCACACAGCAT
AAAATTAGCTTGGTTTCATGCTCCGTTAAGTCATAGCGACTAATCGCTAGTTCATTTGCTTTGAAAACAA
CTAATTCAGACATACATCTCAATTGGTCTAGGTGATTTTAATCACTATACCAATTGAGATGGGCTAGTCA
ATGATAATTACTAGTCCTTTTCCTTTGAGTTGTGGGTATCTGTAAATTCTGCTAGACCTTTGCTGGAAAA
CTTGTAAATTCTGCTAGACCCTCTGTAAATTCCGCTAGACCTTTGTGTGTTTTTTTTGTTTATATTCAAG
TGGTTATAATTTATAGAATAAAGAAAGAATAAAAAAAGATAAAAAGAATAGATCCCAGCCCTGTGTATAA
CTCACTACTTTAGTCAGTTCCGCAGTATTACAAAAGGATGTCGCAAACGCTGTTTGCTCCTCTACAAAAC
AGACCTTAAAACCCTAAAGGCTTAAGTAGCACCCTCGCAAGCTCGGGCAAATCGCTGAATATTCCTTTTG
TCTCCGACCATCAGGCACCTGAGTCGCTGTCTTTTTCGTGACATTCAGTTCGCTGCGCTCACGGCTCTGG
CAGTGAATGGGGGTAAATGGCACTACAGGCGCCTTTTATGGATTCATGCAAGGAAACTACCCATAATACA
AGAAAAGCCCGTCACGGGCTTCTCAGGGCGTTTTATGGCGGGTCTGCTATGTGGTGCTATCTGACTTTTT
GCTGTTCAGCAGTTCCTGCCCTCTGATTTTCCAGTCTGACCACTTCGGATTATCCCGTGACAGGTCATTC
AGACTGGCTAATGCACCCAGTAAGGCAGCGGTATCATCAACAGGCTTACCCGTCTTACTGTCCCTAGTGC
TTGGATTCTCACCAATAAAAAACGCCCGGCGGCAACCGAGCGTTCTGAACAAATCCAGATGGAGTTCTGA
GGTCATTACTGGATCTATCAACAGGAGTCCAAGCGAGCTCGATATCAAATTACGCCCCGCCCTGCCACTC
ATCGCAGTACTGTTGTAATTCATTAAGCATTCTGCCGACATGGAAGCCATCACAAACGGCATGATGAACC
TGAATCGCCAGCGGCATCAGCACCTTGTCGCCTTGCGTATAATATTTGCCCATGGTGAAAACGGGGGCGA
AGAAGTTGTCCATATTGGCCACGTTTAAATCAAAACTGGTGAAACTCACCCAGGGATTGGCTGAGACGAA
AAACATATTCTCAATAAACCCTTTAGGGAAATAGGCCAGGTTTTCACCGTAACACGCCACATCTTGCGAA
TATATGTGTAGAAACTGCCGGAAATCGTCGTGGTATTCACTCCAGAGCGATGAAAACGTTTCAGTTTGCT
CATGGAAAACGGTGTAACAAGGGTGAACACTATCCCATATCACCAGCTCACCGTCTTTCATTGCCATACG
AAATTCCGGATGAGCATTCATCAGGCGGGCAAGAATGTGAATAAAGGCCGGATAAAACTTGTGCTTATTT
TTCTTTACGGTCTTTAAAAAGGCCGTAATATCCAGCTGAACGGTCTGGTTATAGGTACATTGAGCAACTG
ACTGAAATGCCTCAAAATGTTCTTTACGATGCCATTGGGATATATCAACGGTGGTATATCCAGTGATTTT
TTTCTCCATTTTAGCTTCCTTAGCTCCTGAAAATCTCGATAACTCAAAAAATACGCCCGGTAGTGATCTT
ATTTCATTATGGTGAAAGTTGGAACCTCTTACGTGCCGATCAACGTCTCATTTTCGCCAGATATC
